Addgene plasmid #45924: pGST2-yVps23-UEV_C133A
Depositing lab: James Hurley. Depositing organization: National Institute of Diabetes & Digestive & Kidney Diseases (NIDDK). Publication: Structural basis for endosomal recruitment of ESCRT-I by ESCRT-0 in yeast. Ren X, Hurley JH. EMBO J. 2011 Jun 1;30(11):2130-9. doi: 10.1038/emboj.2011.122. Epub 2011 Apr 19. PubMed 21505419.
Backbone
  Vector backbone: pGST-parallel.2
  Backbone size w/o insert (bp): 5000
  Total vector size (bp): 5480
  Vector type: Bacterial Expression
Growth in bacteria
  Bacterial resistance: Ampicillin, 100 μg/mL
  Growth temperature: 37°C
  Growth strain: DH5alpha
  Copy number: Unknown
Gene/Insert
  Gene/Insert name: yeast Vps23-UEV(1-160)
  Species: S. cerevisiae (budding yeast)
  Insert size (bp): 480
  Mutation: C133A
  Entrez Gene: STP22 (a.k.a. YCL008C, AGS1, VPL15, VPS23)
  Tag / fusion protein: GST (N terminal on backbone)
  Cloning method: Unknown
  Sequencing primers: 5′ 5GEX
Terms and licenses: Academic/Nonprofit Terms; Industry Terms: Not Available to Industry
How to cite: pGST2-yVps23-UEV_C133A was a gift from James Hurley (Addgene plasmid # 45924 ; http://n2t.net/addgene:45924 ; RRID:Addgene_45924)
