[The description below was written by a language model from this plasmid's Addgene catalogue record.]
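Description:
pGST2-yVps23-UEV_C133A is a bacterial expression plasmid built on the pGST-parallel.2 backbone, a vector designed to produce proteins in E. coli as fusions to glutathione S-transferase. The backbone is listed at about 5.0 kb and the complete plasmid at about 5.5 kb. It is selected in bacteria with ampicillin. The record does not state the origin of replication, the copy number, the promoter driving expression or the cloning method, and no feature table is available to confirm these elements.

The insert is a 480 bp fragment from Saccharomyces cerevisiae encoding residues 1–160 of Vps23 (gene STP22, also known as YCL008C), which corresponds to the ubiquitin E2 variant (UEV) domain of this ESCRT-I subunit. It carries a C133A point mutation replacing a cysteine with alanine; the record does not state the reason for this substitution. GST is supplied by the backbone and sits at the N terminus of the insert, so the expressed product is a GST–Vps23-UEV fusion that can be captured on glutathione resin for affinity purification or used as bait in pull-down assays. Whether a protease cleavage site lies between GST and the insert is not recorded.

The plasmid is associated with a structural study of how ESCRT-0 recruits ESCRT-I to endosomes in yeast, which suggests it was used to make recombinant UEV domain for structural, biochemical or binding experiments on that interaction.
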