>Addgene plasmid #45924 | pGST2-yVps23-UEV_C133A | depositor partial sequence | sequence record 64433 | Vps23(1-160)
ATGTCTGCAAACGGCAAGATCTCTGTTCCCGAGGCGGTGGTCAATTGGCTGTTCAAAGTCATTCAACCCA
TTTATAACGACGGAAGAACAACTTTCCACGATTCTTTAGCGCTGCTGGACAATTTTCACAGTTTAAGGCC
AAGAACAAGGGTATTTACGCACTCTGACGGCACTCCACAACTACTGTTGTCCATATATGGTACCATTAGT
ACTGGTGAGGATGGTTCATCTCCTCACAGTATTCCTGTGATCATGTGGGTACCCAGTATGTACCCGGTAA
AACCTCCCTTTATAAGTATAAACTTGGAAAATTTCGACATGAACACCATCAGTAGTTCCTTGCCCATTCA
AGAATACATCGACTCCAATGGGTGGATTGCGCTGCCCATACTCCACGCCTGGGACCCTGCCGCGATGAAC
CTTATAATGGTCGTACAAGAATTAATGAGTCTCTTACACGAGCCGCCACAAGATCAGGCGTAA
