>Addgene plasmid #45924 | pGST2-yVps23-UEV_C133A | addgene partial sequence | sequence record 67797 | pGEX5
CATCCTCCAAAAATCGATACGACCGAAAACCTGTATTTTCAGGGCGCCATGTCTGCAAACGGCAAGATCT
CTGTTCCCGAGGCGGTGGTCAATTGGCTGTTCAAAGTCATTCAACCCATTTATAACGACGGAAGAACAAC
TTTCCACGATTCTTTAGCGCTGCTGGACAATTTTCACAGTTTAAGGCCAAGAACAAGGGTATTTACGCAC
TCTGACGGCACTCCACAACTACTGTTGTCCATATATGGTACCATTAGTACTGGTGAGGATGGTTCATCTC
CTCACAGTATTCCTGTGATCATGTGGGTACCCAGTATGTACCCGGTAAAACCTCCCTTTATAAGTATAAA
CTTGGAAAATTTCGACATGAACACCATCAGTAGTTCCTTGCCCATTCAAGAATACATCGACTCCAATGGG
TGGATTGCGCTGCCCATACTCCACGCCTGGGACCCTGCCGCGATGAACCTTATAATGGTCGTACAAGAAT
TAATGAGTCTCTTACACGAGCCGCCACAAGATCAGGCGTAAGAGCCTGCAGTCTCGAGCGGCCGCATCGT
GACTGACTGACGATCTGCCTCGCGCGTTTCGGTGATGACGGTGAAAACCTCTGACACATGCAGCTCCCGG
AGACGGTCACAGCTTGTCTGTAAGCGGATGCCGGGAGCAGACAAGCCCGTCAGGGCGCGTCAGCGGGTGT
TGGCGGGTGTCGGGGCGCAGCCATGACCCAGTCACGTAGCGATAGCGGAGTGTATAATTCTTGAAGACGA
AAGGGCCTCGTGATACGCCTATTTTTATAGGTTAATGTCATGATAATAATGGTTTCTTAGACGTCAGGTG
GCACTTTTCGGGGAAATGTGCGCGGAACCCCTATTTGTTTATTTTTCTAAATACATTCAAATATGTATCC
GCTCATGA
